>Addgene plasmid #75756 | SIK3 gRNA (BRDN0001148836) | addgene full sequence | sequence record 184506 | Addgene Assembled Sequence
CCCGGGTGCAAAGATGGATAAAGTTTTAAACAGAGAGGAATCTTTGCAGCTAATGGACCTTCTAGGTCTT
GAAAGGAGTGGGAATTGGCTCCGGTGCCCGTCAGTGGGCAGAGCGCACATCGCCCACAGTCCCCGAGAAG
TTGGGGGGAGGGGTCGGCAATTGATCCGGTGCCTAGAGAAGGTGGCGCGGGGTAAACTGGGAAAGTGATG
TCGTGTACTGGCTCCGCCTTTTTCCCGAGGGTGGGGGAGAACCGTATATAAGTGCAGTAGTCGCCGTGAA
CGTTCTTTTTCGCAACGGGTTTGCCGCCAGAACACAGGTAAGTGCCGTGTGTGGTTCCCGCGGGCCTGGC
CTCTTTACGGGTTATGGCCCTTGCGTGCCTTGAATTACTTCCACCTGGCTGCAGTACGTGATTCTTGATC
CCGAGCTTCGGGTTGGAAGTGGGTGGGAGAGTTCGAGGCCTTGCGCTTAAGGAGCCCCTTCGCCTCGTGC
TTGAGTTGAGGCCTGGCCTGGGCGCTGGGGCCGCCGCGTGCGAATCTGGTGGCACCTTCGCGCCTGTCTC
GCTGCTTTCGATAAGTCTCTAGCCATTTAAAATTTTTGATGACCTGCTGCGACGCTTTTTTTCTGGCAAG
ATAGTCTTGTAAATGCGGGCCAAGATCTGCACACTGGTATTTCGGTTTTTGGGGCCGCGGGCGGCGACGG
GGCCCGTGCGTCCCAGCGCACATGTTCGGCGAGGCGGGGCCTGCGAGCGCGGCCACCGAGAATCGGACGG
GGGTAGTCTCAAGCTGGCCGGCCTGCTCTGGTGCCTGGCCTCGCGCCGCCGTGTATCGCCCCGCCCTGGG
CGGCAAGGCTGGCCCGGTCGGCACCAGTTGCGTGAGCGGAAAGATGGCCGCTTCCCGGCCCTGCTGCAGG
GAGCTCAAAATGGAGGACGCGGCGCTCGGGAGAGCGGGCGGGTGAGTCACCCACACAAAGGAAAAGGGCC
TTTCCGTCCTCAGCCGTCGCTTCATGTGACTCCACGGAGTACCGGGCGCCGTCCAGGCACCTCGATTAGT
TCTCGAGCTTTTGGAGTACGTCGTCTTTAGGTTGGGGGGAGGGGTTTTATGCGATGGAGTTTCCCCACAC
TGAGTGGGTGGAGACTGAAGTTAGGCCAGCTTGGCACTTGATGTAATTCTCCTTGGAATTTGCCCTTTTT
GAGTTTGGATCTTGGTTCATTCTCAAGCCTCAGACAGTGGTTCAAAGTTTTTTTCTTCCATTTCAGGTGT
CGTGACGTACGGCCACCATGACCGAGTACAAGCCCACGGTGCGCCTCGCCACCCGCGACGACGTCCCCAG
GGCCGTACGCACCCTCGCCGCCGCGTTCGCCGACTACCCCGCCACGCGCCACACCGTCGATCCGGACCGC
CACATCGAGCGGGTCACCGAGCTGCAAGAACTCTTCCTCACGCGCGTCGGGCTCGACATCGGCAAGGTGT
GGGTCGCGGACGACGGCGCCGCCGTGGCGGTCTGGACCACGCCGGAGAGCGTCGAAGCGGGGGCGGTGTT
CGCCGAGATCGGCCCGCGCATGGCCGAGTTGAGCGGTTCCCGGCTGGCCGCGCAGCAACAGATGGAAGGC
CTCCTGGCGCCGCACCGGCCCAAGGAGCCCGCGTGGTTCCTGGCCACCGTCGGAGTCTCGCCCGACCACC
AGGGCAAGGGTCTGGGCAGCGCCGTCGTGCTCCCCGGAGTGGAGGCGGCCGAGCGCGCCGGGGTGCCCGC
CTTCCTGGAGACCTCCGCGCCCCGCAACCTCCCCTTCTACGAGCGGCTCGGCTTCACCGTCACCGCCGAC
GTCGAGGTGCCCGAAGGACCGCGCACCTGGTGCATGACCCGCAAGCCCGGTGCCTGAACGCGTTAAGTCG
ACAATCAACCTCTGGATTACAAAATTTGTGAAAGATTGACTGGTATTCTTAACTATGTTGCTCCTTTTAC
GCTATGTGGATACGCTGCTTTAATGCCTTTGTATCATGCTATTGCTTCCCGTATGGCTTTCATTTTCTCC
TCCTTGTATAAATCCTGGTTGCTGTCTCTTTATGAGGAGTTGTGGCCCGTTGTCAGGCAACGTGGCGTGG
TGTGCACTGTGTTTGCTGACGCAACCCCCACTGGTTGGGGCATTGCCACCACCTGTCAGCTCCTTTCCGG
GACTTTCGCTTTCCCCCTCCCTATTGCCACGGCGGAACTCATCGCCGCCTGCCTTGCCCGCTGCTGGACA
GGGGCTCGGCTGTTGGGCACTGACAATTCCGTGGTGTTGTCGGGGAAATCATCGTCCTTTCCTTGGCTGC
TCGCCTGTGTTGCCACCTGGATTCTGCGCGGGACGTCCTTCTGCTACGTCCCTTCGGCCCTCAATCCAGC
GGACCTTCCTTCCCGCGGCCTGCTGCCGGCTCTGCGGCCTCTTCCGCGTCTTCGCCTTCGCCCTCAGACG
AGTCGGATCTCCCTTTGGGCCGCCTCCCCGCGTCGACTTTAAGACCAATGACTTACAAGGCAGCTGTAGA
TCTTAGCCACTTTTTAAAAGAAAAGGGGGGACTGGAAGGGCTAATTCACTCCCAACGAAGACAAGATCTG
CTTTTTGCTTGTACTGGGTCTCTCTGGTTAGACCAGATCTGAGCCTGGGAGCTCTCTGGCTAACTAGGGA
ACCCACTGCTTAAGCCTCAATAAAGCTTGCCTTGAGTGCTTCAAGTAGTGTGTGCCCGTCTGTTGTGTGA
CTCTGGTAACTAGAGATCCCTCAGACCCTTTTAGTCAGTGTGGAAAATCTCTAGCAGTACGTATAGTAGT
TCATGTCATCTTATTATTCAGTATTTATAACTTGCAAAGAAATGAATATCAGAGAGTGAGAGGAACTTGT
TTATTGCAGCTTATAATGGTTACAAATAAAGCAATAGCATCACAAATTTCACAAATAAAGCATTTTTTTC
ACTGCATTCTAGTTGTGGTTTGTCCAAACTCATCAATGTATCTTATCATGTCTGGCTCTAGCTATCCCGC
CCCTAACTCCGCCCATCCCGCCCCTAACTCCGCCCAGTTCCGCCCATTCTCCGCCCCATGGCTGACTAAT
TTTTTTTATTTATGCAGAGGCCGAGGCCGCCTCGGCCTCTGAGCTATTCCAGAAGTAGTGAGGAGGCTTT
TTTGGAGGCCTAGGGACGTACCCAATTCGCCCTATAGTGAGTCGTATTACGCGCGCTCACTGGCCGTCGT
TTTACAACGTCGTGACTGGGAAAACCCTGGCGTTACCCAACTTAATCGCCTTGCAGCACATCCCCCTTTC
GCCAGCTGGCGTAATAGCGAAGAGGCCCGCACCGATCGCCCTTCCCAACAGTTGCGCAGCCTGAATGGCG
AATGGG
[124 nt withheld, positions 3367-3490]
C
[91 nt withheld, positions 3492-3582]
A
[49 nt withheld, positions 3584-3632]
CCTTTGACGTTGGAGTCCACGTTCTTT
[37 nt withheld, positions 3660-3696]
ACCCTATCTCGGTCTATTCTTTTGATTTATAAGGGATTTTGCCGATTTCGGCCTATTGGTTAAAAAATGA
GCTGATTTAACAAAAATTTAACGCGAATTTTAACAAAATATTAACGCTTACAATTTAGGTGGCACTTTTC
GGGGAAATGTGCGCGGAACCCCTATTTGTTTATTTTTCTAAATACATTCAAATATGTATCCGCTCATGAG
ACAATAACCCTGATAAATGCTTCAATAATATTGAAAAAGGAAGAGTATGAGTATTCAACATTTCCGTGTC
GCCCTTATTCCCTTTTTTGCGGCATTTTGCCTTCCTGTTTTTGCTCACCCAGAAACGCTGGTGAAAGTAA
AAGATGCTGAAGATCAGTTGGGTGCACGAGTGGGTTACATCGAACTGGATCTCAACAGCGGTAAGATCCT
TGAGAGTTTTCGCCCCGAAGAACGTTTTCCAATGATGAGCACTTTTAAAGTTCTGCTATGTGGCGCGGTA
TTATCCCGTATTGACGCCGGGCAAGAGCAACTCGGTCGCCGCATACACTATTCTCAGAATGACTTGGTTG
AGTACTCACCAGTCACAGAAAAGCATCTTACGGATGGCATGACAGTAAGAGAATTATGCAGTGCTGCCAT
AACCATGAGTGATAACACTGCGGCCAACTTACTTCTGACAACGATCGGAGGACCGAAGGAGCTAACCGCT
TTTTTGCACAACATGGGGGATCATGTAACTCGCCTTGATCGTTGGGAACCGGAGCTGAATGAAGCCATAC
CAAACGACGAGCGTGACACCACGATGCCTGTAGCAATGGCAACAACGTTGCGCAAACTATTAACTGGCGA
ACTACTTACTCTAGCTTCCCGGCAACAATTAATAGACTGGATGGAGGCGGATAAAGTTGCAGGACCACTT
CTGCGCTCGGCCCTTCCGGCTGGCTGGTTTATTGCTGATAAATCTGGAGCCGGTGAGCGTGGGTCTCGCG
GTATCATTGCAGCACTGGGGCCAGATGGTAAGCCCTCCCGTATCGTAGTTATCTACACGACGGGGAGTCA
GGCAACTATGGATGAACGAAATAGACAGATCGCTGAGATAGGTGCCTCACTGATTAAGCATTGGTAACTG
TCAGACCAAGTTTACTCATATATACTTTAGATTGATTTAAAACTTCATTTTTAATTTAAAAGGATCTAGG
TGAAGATCCTTTTTGATAATCTCATGACCAAAATCCCTTAACGTGAGTTTTCGTTCCACTGAGCGTCAGA
CCCCGTAGAAAAGATCAAAGGATCTTCTTGAGATCCTTTTTTTCTGCGCGTAATCTGCTGCTTGCAAACA
AAAAAACCACCGCTACCAGCGGTGGTTTGTTTGCCGGATCAAGAGCTACCAACTCTTTTTCCGAAGGTAA
CTGGCTTCAGCAGAGCGCAGATACCAAATACTGTTCTTCTAGTGTAGCCGTAGTTAGGCCACCACTTCAA
GAACTCTGTAGCACCGCCTACATACCTCGCTCTGCTAATCCTGTTACCAGTGGCTGCTGCCAGTGGCGAT
AAGTCGTGTCTTACCGGGTTGGACTCAAGACGATAGTTACCGGATAAGGCGCAGCGGTCGGGCTGAACGG
GGGGTTCGTGCACACAGCCCAGCTTGGAGCGAACGACCTACACCGAACTGAGATACCTACAGCGTGAGCT
ATGAGAAAGCGCCACGCTTCCCGAAGGGAGAAAGGCGGACAGGTATCCGGTAAGCGGCAGGGTCGGAACA
GGAGAGCGCACGAGGGAGCTTCCAGGGGGAAACGCCTGGTATCTTTATAGTCCTGTCGGGTTTCGCCACC
TCTGACTTGAGCGTCGATTTTTGTGATGCTCGTCAGGGGGGCGGAGCCTATGGAAAAACGCCAGCAACGC
GGCCTTTTTACGGTTCCTGGCCTTTTGCTGGCCTTTTGCTCACATGTTCTTTCCTGCGTTATCCCCTGAT
TCTGTGGATAACCGTATTACCGCCTTTGAGTGAGCTGATACCGCTCGCCGCAGCCGAACGACCGAGCGCA
GCGAGTCAGTGAGCGAGGAAGCGGAAGAGCGCCCAATACGCAAACCGCCTCTCCCCGCGCGTTGGCCGAT
TCATTAATGCAGCTGGCACGACAGGTTTCCCGACTGGAAAGCGGGCAGTGAGCGCAACGCAATTAATGTG
AGTTAGCTCACTCATTAGGCACCCCAGGCTTTACACTTTATGCTTCCGGCTCGTATGTTGTGTGGAATTG
TGAGCGGATAACAATTTCACACAGGAAACAGCTATGACCATGATTACGCCAAGCGCGCAATTAACCCTCA
CTAAAGGGAACAAAAGCTGGAGCTGCAAGCTTAATGTAGTCTTATGCAATACTCTTGTAGTCTTGCAACA
TGGTAACGATGAGTTAGCAACATGCCTTACAAGGAGAGAAAAAGCACCGTGCATGCCGATTGGTGGAAGT
AAGGTGGTACGATCGTGCCTTATTAGGAAGGCAACAGACGGGTCTGACATGGATTGGACGAACCACTGAA
TTGCCGCATTGCAGAGATATTGTATTTAAGTGCCTAGCTCGATACATAAACGGGTCTCTCTGGTTAGACC
AGATCTGAGCCTGGGAGCTCTCTGGCTAACTAGGGAACCCACTGCTTAAGCCTCAATAAAGCTTGCCTTG
AGTGCTTCAAGTAGTGTGTGCCCGTCTGTTGTGTGACTCTGGTAACTAGAGATCCCTCAGACCCTTTTAG
TCAGTGTGGAAAATCTCTAGCAGTGGCGCCCGAACAGGGACTTGAAAGCGAAAGGGAAACCAGAGGAGCT
CTCTCGACGCAGGACTCGGCTTGCTGAAGCGCGCACGGCAAGAGGCGAGGGGCGGCGACTGGTGAGTACG
CCAAAAATTTTGACTAGCGGAGGCTAGAAGGAGAGAGATGGGTGCGAGAGCGTCAGTATTAAGCGGGGGA
GAATTAGATCGCGATGGGAAAAAATTCGGTTAAGGCCAGGGGGAAAGAAAAAATATAAATTAAAACATAT
AGTATGGGCAAGCAGGGAGCTAGAACGATTCGCAGTTAATCCTGGCCTGTTAGAAACATCAGAAGGCTGT
AGACAAATACTGGGACAGCTACAACCATCCCTTCAGACAGGATCAGAAGAACTTAGATCATTATATAATA
CAGTAGCAACCCTCTATTGTGTGCATCAAAGGATAGAGATAAAAGACACCAAGGAAGCTTTAGACAAGAT
AGAGGAAGAGCAAAACAAAAGTAAGACCACCGCACAGCAAGCGGCCGCTGATCTTCAGACCTGGAGGAGG
AGATATGAGGGACAATTGGAGAAGTGAATTATATAAATATAAAGTAGTAAAAATTGAACCATTAGGAGTA
GCACCCACCAAGGCAAAGAGAAGAGTGGTGCAGAGAGAAAAAAGAGCAGTGGGAATAGGAGCTTTGTTCC
TTGGGTTCTTGGGAGCAGCAGGAAGCACTATGGGCGCAGCGTCAATGACGCTGACGGTACAGGCCAGACA
ATTATTGTCTGGTATAGTGCAGCAGCAGAACAATTTGCTGAGGGCTATTGAGGCGCAACAGCATCTGTTG
CAACTCACAGTCTGGGGCATCAAGCAGCTCCAGGCAAGAATCCTGGCTGTGGAAAGATACCTAAAGGATC
AACAGCTCCTGGGGATTTGGGGTTGCTCTGGAAAACTCATTTGCACCACTGCTGTGCCTTGGAATGCTAG
TTGGAGTAATAAATCTCTGGAACAGATTTGGAATCACACGACCTGGATGGAGTGGGACAGAGAAATTAAC
AATTACACAAGCTTAATACACTCCTTAATTGAAGAATCGCAAAACCAGCAAGAAAAGAATGAACAAGAAT
TATTGGAATTAGATAAATGGGCAAGTTTGTGGAATTGGTTTAACATAACAAATTGGCTGTGGTATATAAA
ATTATTCATAATGATAGTAGGAGGCTTGGTAGGTTTAAGAATAGTTTTTGCTGTACTTTCTATAGTGAAT
AGAGTTAGGCAGGGATATTCACCATTATCGTTTCAGACCCACCTCCCAACCCCGAGGGGACCCAGAGAGG
GCCTATTTCCCATGATTCCTTCATATTTGCATATACGATACAAGGCTGTTAGAGAGATAATTAGAATTAA
TTTGACTGTAAACACAAAGATATTAGTACAAAATACGTGACGTAGAAAGTAATAATTTCTTGGGTAGTTT
GCAGTTTTAAAATTATGTTTTAAAATGGACTATCATATGCTTACCGTAACTTGAAAGTATTTCGATTTCT
TGGCTTTATATATCTTGTGGAAAGGACGAAACACCGTGTGCTTCCATCAAATGGCAGTTTTAGAGCTAGA
AATAGCAAGTTAAAATAAGGCTAGTCCGTTATCAACTTGAAAAAGTGGCACCGAGTCGGTGCTTTTTTAA
GCTTGGCGTAACTAGATCTTGAGACAAATGGCAGTATTCATCCACAATTTTAAAAGAAAAGGGGGGATTG
GGGGGTACAGTGCAGGGGAAAGAATAGTAGACATAATAGCAACAGACATACAAACTAAAGAATTACAAAA
ACAAATTACAAAAATTCAAAATTTTCGGGTTTATTACAGGGACAGCAGAGATCCACTTTGGCGCCGGCTC
GAGGGGG
Features (pLannotate 1.2.2; 29 found; start..end, strand, type, name):
     14..80      +  CDS            small t antigen (fragment): SV40 (simian virus 40) small t antigen
    106..317     +  promoter       EF-1α core promoter: core promoter for human elongation factor EF-1α
    318..1256    +  intron         EF-1α intron A: intron upstream of the start codon of human EF-1α
   1278..1877    +  CDS            PuroR (fragment): puromycin N-acetyltransferase; pac from Streptomyces; confers resistance to puromycin
   1893..2481    +  misc_feature   WPRE: woodchuck hepatitis virus posttranscriptional regulatory element
   2532..2551    +  misc_feature   cPPT/CTS (fragment): central polypurine tract and central termination sequence of HIV-1
   2553..2786    +  LTR            3' LTR (ΔU3): self-inactivating 3' long terminal repeat (LTR) from HIV-1
   2864..2985    +  polyA_signal   SV40 poly(A) signal: SV40 polyadenylation signal
   3025..3160    +  rep_origin     SV40 ori: SV40 origin of replication
   3181..3199    -  promoter       T7 promoter: promoter for bacteriophage T7 RNA polymerase
   3207..3362    +  CDS            lacZα (fragment): LacZα fragment of β-galactosidase; lacZ fragment
   3367..3795    +  rep_origin     f1 ori (sequence partly withheld): f1 bacteriophage origin of replication; arrow indicates direction of (+) strand synthesis
   3848..3952    +  promoter       AmpR promoter: bla
   3953..4813    +  CDS            AmpR: β-lactamase; bla; confers resistance to ampicillin, carbenicillin, and related antibiotics
   4984..5572    +  rep_origin     ori: high-copy-number ColE1/pMB1/pBR322/pUC origin of replication
   5755..5847    +  CDS            lacI (fragment): lac repressor; lacI; The lac repressor binds to the lac operator to inhibit transcription in E. coli. This inhibition can be relieved by adding lactose or isopropyl-β-D-thiogalactopyranoside (IPTG).
   5860..5881    +  protein_bind   CAP binding site: CAP binding activates transcription in the presence of cAMP. E. coli catabolite activator protein
   5896..5926    +  promoter       lac promoter: promoter for the E. coli lac operon
   5934..5950    +  protein_bind   lac operator: The lac repressor binds to the lac operator to inhibit transcription in E. coli. This inhibition can be relieved by adding lactose or isopropyl-β-D-thiogalactopyranoside (IPTG). lac repressor encoded by lacI
   5995..6013    +  promoter       T3 promoter: promoter for bacteriophage T3 RNA polymerase
   6041..6267    +  promoter       RSV promoter: Rous sarcoma virus enhancer/promoter
   6268..6448    +  LTR            5' LTR (truncated): truncated 5' long terminal repeat (LTR) from HIV-1
   6495..6620    +  misc_feature   HIV-1 Ψ: packaging signal of human immunodeficiency virus type 1
   6604..6967    +  CDS            HIV-1 gag (fragment): gag protein from human immunodeficiency virus 1; gag
   7113..7346    +  misc_feature   RRE: The Rev response element (RRE) of HIV-1 allows for Rev-dependent mRNA export from the nucleus to the cytoplasm.
   7723..7749    +  CDS            Rev (fragment): human immunodeficiency virus 1 (HIV-1) Rev protein; rev; enhances nuclear export of unspliced and incompletely spliced viral mRNAs
   7753..7993    +  promoter       U6 promoter: RNA polymerase III promoter for human U6 snRNA
   8023..8098    +  misc_RNA       gRNA scaffold: guide RNA scaffold for the Streptococcus pyogenes CRISPR/Cas9 system
   8154..8271    +  misc_feature   cPPT/CTS: central polypurine tract and central termination sequence of HIV-1
