[The description below was written by a language model from this plasmid's Addgene catalogue record, the feature table of its GenBank file and pLannotate feature annotations shown in this document.]
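Description:
SIK3 gRNA (BRDN0001148836) is a third-generation lentiviral CRISPR guide plasmid built on the lentiGuide-Puro backbone and designed to target human SIK3, a salt-inducible kinase family member. It is one clone from a human kinome guide RNA collection. In bacteria it is maintained through a high-copy ColE1/pUC-type origin with ampicillin resistance (β-lactamase). The backbone also carries an f1 origin, an SV40 origin and remnants of a lac/T7/T3 cloning region, which play no part in its lentiviral function.

The transfer cassette is framed by an RSV promoter fused to a truncated HIV-1 5' LTR, which makes genomic RNA production Tat-independent, and a self-inactivating ΔU3 3' LTR followed by an SV40 polyadenylation signal. Between them lie the Ψ packaging signal with a partial gag fragment, the Rev response element for nuclear export of the viral RNA, and a cPPT/CTS. A human U6 RNA polymerase III promoter drives the 20-nucleotide SIK3 spacer joined to the Streptococcus pyogenes Cas9 guide scaffold. The spacer itself is not annotated in the feature table but fits the gap between the promoter and the scaffold. Downstream, the EF-1α core promoter with its intron A expresses puromycin N-acetyltransferase for selection of transduced mammalian cells, and a WPRE enhances transcript expression.

The plasmid does not encode Cas9, so it is meant to be used with a separate Cas9 lentivector or in cells already expressing Cas9, typically for SIK3 knockout. According to the depositor, the guide was designed against three SIK3 reference transcripts. The accompanying GenBank record covers only the 20 bp guide and has no annotated features; the fuller description here rests on the feature table for the 8,323 nt assembled sequence.
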