Addgene plasmid #75756: SIK3 gRNA (BRDN0001148836)
Purpose: 3rd generation lentiviral gRNA plasmid targeting human SIK3
Depositing lab: John Doench & David Root. Depositing organization: Broad Institute. Publication: Optimized sgRNA design to maximize activity and minimize off-target effects of CRISPR-Cas9. Doench JG, Fusi N, Sullender M, Hegde M, Vaimberg EW, Donovan KF, Smith I, Tothova Z, Wilen C, Orchard R, Virgin HW, Listgarten J, Root DE. Nat Biotechnol. 2016 Jan 18. doi: 10.1038/nbt.3437. PubMed 26780180.
Backbone
  Vector backbone: lentiGuide-Puro
  Backbone manufacturer: Zhang Lab (Addgene plasmid # 52963)
  Vector type: Mammalian Expression, Lentiviral, CRISPR
  Selectable markers: Puromycin
Growth in bacteria
  Bacterial resistance: Ampicillin, 100 μg/mL
  Growth temperature: 37°C
  Growth strain: DH5alpha
  Copy number: High Copy
Gene/Insert
  Gene/Insert name: SIK3 (alt names: SIK3; NM_001281748.1)
  gRNA/shRNA sequence: TGTGCTTCCATCAAATGGCA
  Species: H. sapiens (human)
  Entrez Gene: SIK3 (a.k.a. L19, QSK, SIK-3)
  Promoter: hU6
  Cloning method: Unknown
  Sequencing primers: 5′ U6-F; 3′ pS2-R
Terms and licenses: Academic/Nonprofit Terms; Industry Terms: Not Available to Industry
Depositor comments: The gRNA was designed to target the following Genbank reference sequence(s): NM_001281748.1,NM_001281749.1,NM_025164.4. Note that this plasmid does NOT contain Cas9. It should be used in conjunction with lentiCas9-Blast (Addgene #52962) or otherwise with cell lines already expressing Cas9. Browse the full kinome gRNA library at http://www.addgene.org/pooled-library/broadgpp-human-kinome/ or visit http://www.broadinstitute.org/rnai/public/ for detailed protocols and information.
How to cite: SIK3 gRNA (BRDN0001148836) was a gift from John Doench & David Root (Addgene plasmid # 75756 ; http://n2t.net/addgene:75756 ; RRID:Addgene_75756)
