LOCUS       Exported 20 bp ds-DNA linear SYN 06-JUL-2021
DEFINITION  3rd generation lentiviral gRNA plasmid targeting human SIK3.
ACCESSION   .
VERSION     .
KEYWORDS    SIK3 gRNA (BRDN0001148836)
SOURCE      synthetic DNA construct
  ORGANISM  synthetic DNA construct
REFERENCE   1 (bases 1 to 20)
  AUTHORS   Doench JG, Fusi N, Sullender M, Hegde M, Vaimberg EW, Donovan KF,
            Smith I, Tothova Z, Wilen C, Orchard R, Virgin HW, Listgarten J,
            Root DE
  TITLE     Optimized sgRNA design to maximize activity and minimize off-target
            effects of CRISPR-Cas9.
  JOURNAL   Nat Biotechnol. 2016 Jan 18. doi: 10.1038/nbt.3437.
  PUBMED    26780180
REFERENCE   2 (bases 1 to 20)
  AUTHORS   .
  TITLE     Direct Submission
  JOURNAL   Exported Jul 6, 2021 from SnapGene Server 1.1.58
            http://www.snapgene.com
FEATURES             Location/Qualifiers
     source          1..20
                     /organism="synthetic DNA construct"
                     /mol_type="other DNA"
ORIGIN
        1 tgtgcttcca tcaaatggca
//
