>Addgene plasmid #75756 | SIK3 gRNA (BRDN0001148836) | addgene partial sequence | sequence record 184505 | hU6-F
GTGACGTAGAAAGTAATAATTTCTTGGGTAGTTTGCAGTTTTAAAATTATGTTTTAAAATGGACTATCAT
ATGCTTACCGTAACTTGAAAGTATTTCGATTTCTTGGCTTTATATATCTTGTGGAAAGGACGAAACACCG
TGTGCTTCCATCAAATGGCAGTTTTAGAGCTAGAAATAGCAAGTTAAAATAAGGCTAGTCCGTTATCAAC
TTGAAAAAGTGGCACCGAGTCGGTGCTTTTTTAAGCTTGGCGTAACTAGATCTTGAGACAAATGGCAGTA
TTCATCCACAATTTTAAAAGAAAAGGGGGGATTGGGGGGTACAGTGCAGGGGAAAGAATAGTAGACATAA
TAGCAACAGACATACAAACTAAAGAATTACAAAAACAAATTACAAAAATTCAAAATTTTCGGGTTTATTA
CAGGGACAGCAGAGATCCACTTTGGCGCCGGCTCGAGGGGGCCCGGGTGCAAAGATGGATAAAGTTTTAA
ACAGAGAGGAATCTTTGCAGCTAATGGACCTTCTAGGTCTTGAAAGGAGTGGGAATTGGCTCCGGTGCCC
GTCAGTGGGC
